Addgene plasmid #147179: pGEX-6P-1-HsTNRC6C_1281-1310_P
Purpose: Bacterial Expression of HsTNRC6C_1281-1310
Depositing lab: Elisa Izaurralde. Depositing organization: Max Planck Institute for Developmental Biology.
Backbone
  Vector backbone: Unknown
  Vector type: Bacterial Expression
Growth in bacteria
  Bacterial resistance: Ampicillin, 100 μg/mL
  Growth temperature: 37°C
  Growth strain: DH5alpha
  Copy number: Low Copy
Gene/Insert
  Gene/Insert name: HsTNRC6C_1281-1310
  Species: H. sapiens (human)
  Entrez Gene: TNRC6C
  Cloning method: Unknown
Terms and licenses: Academic/Nonprofit Terms; Industry Terms: Not Available to Industry
Depositor comments: sequence of Hs TNRC6C isoform2 given by NCBI: NM_018996.3. Plasmids from this collection were made available to the research community and donated after the lab closed. Please note that the sequence provided by the depositing laboratory may be theoretical/predicted or based on Sanger sequencing results. There may be discrepancies between sequencing results obtained by Addgene and the depositor sequence. If an Addgene verified sequence is not available, please contact before placing your order to request that our lab fully sequence the plasmid.
How to cite: pGEX-6P-1-HsTNRC6C_1281-1310_P was a gift from Elisa Izaurralde (Addgene plasmid # 147179 ; http://n2t.net/addgene:147179 ; RRID:Addgene_147179)
