[The description below was written by a language model from this plasmid's Addgene catalogue record and pLannotate feature annotations shown in this document.]
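Description:
pGEX-6P-1-HsTNRC6C_1281-1310_P is a 5,054 nt bacterial expression plasmid for producing a short fragment of human TNRC6C (residues 1281–1310, numbered according to isoform 2) in E. coli. The catalogue lists the backbone as unknown, but the plasmid name and the annotated features point to a pGEX-6P-1-type GST fusion vector. A tac promoter, a strong trp/lac UV5 hybrid, is followed by a lac operator and drives the Schistosoma japonicum glutathione S-transferase coding sequence. The TNRC6C insert itself was not annotated by the automated feature caller. By the usual design of such vectors it would lie in the unannotated stretch just downstream of GST, giving an N-terminal GST fusion. In pGEX-6P vectors generally, the tag and insert are separated by a PreScission protease cleavage site, though this site is not annotated here either.

The plasmid carries its own lacI gene under the lacIq promoter, which supplies enough lac repressor to keep the tac promoter off until it is induced with IPTG. It replicates from a ColE1/pMB1-family origin and is selected through the β-lactamase gene (AmpR) with its native promoter, conferring ampicillin resistance. The catalogue describes it as low copy. The remaining annotations are backbone remnants with no evident role in expression: partial rop and bom fragments, a lac promoter/operator with lacZα, and a yciV fragment.

The stated purpose is bacterial expression of this TNRC6C peptide; a GST fusion would suit glutathione-affinity purification or pull-down assays, but the record names no specific application. The meaning of the "_P" suffix is also not explained. The depositor notes that the supplied sequence may be theoretical rather than fully verified.
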