Features (pLannotate 1.2.2; 16 found; start..end, strand, type, name):
      6..107     -  CDS            yciV (fragment): RNAAM_ECOLI - Also known as trpH From Escherichia coli (strain K12).
    183..211     +  promoter       tac promoter: strong E. coli promoter; hybrid between the trp and lac UV5 promoters
    219..235     +  protein_bind   lac operator: The lac repressor binds to the lac operator to inhibit transcription in E. coli. This inhibition can be relieved by adding lactose or isopropyl-β-D-thiogalactopyranoside (IPTG). lac repressor encoded by lacI
    258..911     +  CDS            GST26_SCHJA: Experimental evidence at protein level: Swiss-Prot protein existence level 1. GST isoenzymes appear to play a central role in the parasite detoxification system. Other functions are also suspected including a role in increasing the solubility of haematin in the parasite gut. From Schistosoma japonicum (Blood fluke).
   1071..1110    +  CDS            rop (fragment): Rop protein, which maintains plasmids at low copy number; rop
   1212..1252    +  misc_feature   bom (fragment): basis of mobility region from pBR322
   1357..1461    +  promoter       AmpR promoter: bla
   1462..2322    +  CDS            AmpR: β-lactamase; bla; confers resistance to ampicillin, carbenicillin, and related antibiotics
   2493..3081    +  rep_origin     ori: high-copy-number ColE1/pMB1/pBR322/pUC origin of replication
   3267..3318    -  misc_feature   bom (fragment): basis of mobility region from pBR322
   3325..3402    +  promoter       lacIq promoter: lacI (mutant); In the lacIq allele, a single base change in the promoter boosts expression of the lacI gene about 10-fold.
   3403..4485    +  CDS            lacI: lac repressor; lacI; The lac repressor binds to the lac operator to inhibit transcription in E. coli. This inhibition can be relieved by adding lactose or isopropyl-β-D-thiogalactopyranoside (IPTG).
   4498..4519    +  protein_bind   CAP binding site: CAP binding activates transcription in the presence of cAMP. E. coli catabolite activator protein
   4534..4564    +  promoter       lac promoter: promoter for the E. coli lac operon
   4572..4588    +  protein_bind   lac operator: The lac repressor binds to the lac operator to inhibit transcription in E. coli. This inhibition can be relieved by adding lactose or isopropyl-β-D-thiogalactopyranoside (IPTG). lac repressor encoded by lacI
   4608..4781    +  CDS            lacZα: LacZα fragment of β-galactosidase; lacZ fragment
>Addgene plasmid #147179 | pGEX-6P-1-HsTNRC6C_1281-1310_P | depositor full sequence | sequence record 289626 | Full Sequence
ACGTTATCGACTGCACGGTGCACCAATGCTTCTGGCGTCAGGCAGCCATCGGAAGCTGTGGTATGGCTGT
GCAGGTCGTAAATCACTGCATAATTCGTGTCGCTCAAGGCGCACTCCCGTTCTGGATAATGTTTTTTGCG
CCGACATCATAACGGTTCTGGCAAATATTCTGAAATGAGCTGTTGACAATTAATCATCGGCTCGTATAAT
GTGTGGAATTGTGAGCGGATAACAATTTCACACAGGAAACAGTATTCATGTCCCCTATACTAGGTTATTG
GAAAATTAAGGGCCTTGTGCAACCCACTCGACTTCTTTTGGAATATCTTGAAGAAAAATATGAAGAGCAT
TTGTATGAGCGCGATGAAGGTGATAAATGGCGAAACAAAAAGTTTGAATTGGGTTTGGAGTTTCCCAATC
TTCCTTATTATATTGATGGTGATGTTAAATTAACACAGTCTATGGCCATCATACGTTATATAGCTGACAA
GCACAACATGTTGGGTGGTTGTCCAAAAGAGCGTGCAGAGATTTCAATGCTTGAAGGAGCGGTTTTGGAT
ATTAGATACGGTGTTTCGAGAATTGCATATAGTAAAGACTTTGAAACTCTCAAAGTTGATTTTCTTAGCA
AGCTACCTGAAATGCTGAAAATGTTCGAAGATCGTTTATGTCATAAAACATATTTAAATGGTGATCATGT
AACCCATCCTGACTTCATGTTGTATGACGCTCTTGATGTTGTTTTATACATGGACCCAATGTGCCTGGAT
GCGTTCCCAAAATTAGTTTGTTTTAAAAAACGTATTGAAGCTATCCCACAAATTGATAAGTACTTGAAAT
CCAGCAAGTATATAGCATGGCCTTTGCAGGGCTGGCAAGCCACGTTTGGTGGTGGCGACCATCCTCCAAA
ATCGGATCTGGAAGTTCTGTTCCAGGGGCCCCTGGGATCCATGACCGGTGGCTTGTCGGTGAAGGACCCA
TCCCAGTCCCAGTCACGCCTCCCCCAGTGGACGCACCCCAACTCCATGGATAACTTGCCCTGAGCGGCCG
CATCGTGACTGACTGACGATCTGCCTCGCGCGTTTCGGTGATGACGGTGAAAACCTCTGACACATGCAGC
TCCCGGAGACGGTCACAGCTTGTCTGTAAGCGGATGCCGGGAGCAGACAAGCCCGTCAGGGCGCGTCAGC
GGGTGTTGGCGGGTGTCGGGGCGCAGCCATGACCCAGTCACGTAGCGATAGCGGAGTGTATAATTCTTGA
AGACGAAAGGGCCTCGTGATACGCCTATTTTTATAGGTTAATGTCATGATAATAATGGTTTCTTAGACGT
CAGGTGGCACTTTTCGGGGAAATGTGCGCGGAACCCCTATTTGTTTATTTTTCTAAATACATTCAAATAT
GTATCCGCTCATGAGACAATAACCCTGATAAATGCTTCAATAATATTGAAAAAGGAAGAGTATGAGTATT
CAACATTTCCGTGTCGCCCTTATTCCCTTTTTTGCGGCATTTTGCCTTCCTGTTTTTGCTCACCCAGAAA
CGCTGGTGAAAGTAAAAGATGCTGAAGATCAGTTGGGTGCACGAGTGGGTTACATCGAACTGGATCTCAA
CAGCGGTAAGATCCTTGAGAGTTTTCGCCCCGAAGAACGTTTTCCAATGATGAGCACTTTTAAAGTTCTG
CTATGTGGCGCGGTATTATCCCGTGTTGACGCCGGGCAAGAGCAACTCGGTCGCCGCATACACTATTCTC
AGAATGACTTGGTTGAGTACTCACCAGTCACAGAAAAGCATCTTACGGATGGCATGACAGTAAGAGAATT
ATGCAGTGCTGCCATAACCATGAGTGATAACACTGCGGCCAACTTACTTCTGACAACGATCGGAGGACCG
AAGGAGCTAACCGCTTTTTTGCACAACATGGGGGATCATGTAACTCGCCTTGATCGTTGGGAACCGGAGC
TGAATGAAGCCATACCAAACGACGAGCGTGACACCACGATGCCTGCAGCAATGGCAACAACGTTGCGCAA
ACTATTAACTGGCGAACTACTTACTCTAGCTTCCCGGCAACAATTAATAGACTGGATGGAGGCGGATAAA
GTTGCAGGACCACTTCTGCGCTCGGCCCTTCCGGCTGGCTGGTTTATTGCTGATAAATCTGGAGCCGGTG
AGCGTGGGTCTCGCGGTATCATTGCAGCACTGGGGCCAGATGGTAAGCCCTCCCGTATCGTAGTTATCTA
CACGACGGGGAGTCAGGCAACTATGGATGAACGAAATAGACAGATCGCTGAGATAGGTGCCTCACTGATT
AAGCATTGGTAACTGTCAGACCAAGTTTACTCATATATACTTTAGATTGATTTAAAACTTCATTTTTAAT
TTAAAAGGATCTAGGTGAAGATCCTTTTTGATAATCTCATGACCAAAATCCCTTAACGTGAGTTTTCGTT
CCACTGAGCGTCAGACCCCGTAGAAAAGATCAAAGGATCTTCTTGAGATCCTTTTTTTCTGCGCGTAATC
TGCTGCTTGCAAACAAAAAAACCACCGCTACCAGCGGTGGTTTGTTTGCCGGATCAAGAGCTACCAACTC
TTTTTCCGAAGGTAACTGGCTTCAGCAGAGCGCAGATACCAAATACTGTCCTTCTAGTGTAGCCGTAGTT
AGGCCACCACTTCAAGAACTCTGTAGCACCGCCTACATACCTCGCTCTGCTAATCCTGTTACCAGTGGCT
GCTGCCAGTGGCGATAAGTCGTGTCTTACCGGGTTGGACTCAAGACGATAGTTACCGGATAAGGCGCAGC
GGTCGGGCTGAACGGGGGGTTCGTGCACACAGCCCAGCTTGGAGCGAACGACCTACACCGAACTGAGATA
CCTACAGCGTGAGCTATGAGAAAGCGCCACGCTTCCCGAAGGGAGAAAGGCGGACAGGTATCCGGTAAGC
GGCAGGGTCGGAACAGGAGAGCGCACGAGGGAGCTTCCAGGGGGAAACGCCTGGTATCTTTATAGTCCTG
TCGGGTTTCGCCACCTCTGACTTGAGCGTCGATTTTTGTGATGCTCGTCAGGGGGGCGGAGCCTATGGAA
AAACGCCAGCAACGCGGCCTTTTTACGGTTCCTGGCCTTTTGCTGGCCTTTTGCTCACATGTTCTTTCCT
GCGTTATCCCCTGATTCTGTGGATAACCGTATTACCGCCTTTGAGTGAGCTGATACCGCTCGCCGCAGCC
GAACGACCGAGCGCAGCGAGTCAGTGAGCGAGGAAGCGGAAGAGCGCCTGATGCGGTATTTTCTCCTTAC
GCATCTGTGCGGTATTTCACACCGCATAAATTCCGACACCATCGAATGGTGCAAAACCTTTCGCGGTATG
GCATGATAGCGCCCGGAAGAGAGTCAATTCAGGGTGGTGAATGTGAAACCAGTAACGTTATACGATGTCG
CAGAGTATGCCGGTGTCTCTTATCAGACCGTTTCCCGCGTGGTGAACCAGGCCAGCCACGTTTCTGCGAA
AACGCGGGAAAAAGTGGAAGCGGCGATGGCGGAGCTGAATTACATTCCCAACCGCGTGGCACAACAACTG
GCGGGCAAACAGTCGTTGCTGATTGGCGTTGCCACCTCCAGTCTGGCCCTGCACGCGCCGTCGCAAATTG
TCGCGGCGATTAAATCTCGCGCCGATCAACTGGGTGCCAGCGTGGTGGTGTCGATGGTAGAACGAAGCGG
CGTCGAAGCCTGTAAAGCGGCGGTGCACAATCTTCTCGCGCAACGCGTCAGTGGGCTGATCATTAACTAT
CCGCTGGATGACCAGGATGCCATTGCTGTGGAAGCTGCCTGCACTAATGTTCCGGCGTTATTTCTTGATG
TCTCTGACCAGACACCCATCAACAGTATTATTTTCTCCCATGAAGACGGTACGCGACTGGGCGTGGAGCA
TCTGGTCGCATTGGGTCACCAGCAAATCGCGCTGTTAGCGGGCCCATTAAGTTCTGTCTCGGCGCGTCTG
CGTCTGGCTGGCTGGCATAAATATCTCACTCGCAATCAAATTCAGCCGATAGCGGAACGGGAAGGCGACT
GGAGTGCCATGTCCGGTTTTCAACAAACCATGCAAATGCTGAATGAGGGCATCGTTCCCACTGCGATGCT
GGTTGCCAACGATCAGATGGCGCTGGGCGCAATGCGCGCCATTACCGAGTCCGGGCTGCGCGTTGGTGCG
GATATCTCGGTAGTGGGATACGACGATACCGAAGACAGCTCATGTTATATCCCGCCGTCAACCACCATCA
AACAGGATTTTCGCCTGCTGGGGCAAACCAGCGTGGACCGCTTGCTGCAACTCTCTCAGGGCCAGGCGGT
GAAGGGCAATCAGCTGTTGCCCGTCTCACTGGTGAAAAGAAAAACCACCCTGGCGCCCAATACGCAAACC
GCCTCTCCCCGCGCGTTGGCCGATTCATTAATGCAGCTGGCACGACAGGTTTCCCGACTGGAAAGCGGGC
AGTGAGCGCAACGCAATTAATGTGAGTTAGCTCACTCATTAGGCACCCCAGGCTTTACACTTTATGCTTC
CGGCTCGTATGTTGTGTGGAATTGTGAGCGGATAACAATTTCACACAGGAAACAGCTATGACCATGATTA
CGGATTCACTGGCCGTCGTTTTACAACGTCGTGACTGGGAAAACCCTGGCGTTACCCAACTTAATCGCCT
TGCAGCACATCCCCCTTTCGCCAGCTGGCGTAATAGCGAAGAGGCCCGCACCGATCGCCCTTCCCAACAG
TTGCGCAGCCTGAATGGCGAATGGCGCTTTGCCTGGTTTCCGGCACCAGAAGCGGTGCCGGAAAGCTGGC
TGGAGTGCGATCTTCCTGAGGCCGATACTGTCGTCGTCCCCTCAAACTGGCAGATGCACGGTTACGATGC
GCCCATCTACACCAACGTAACCTATCCCATTACGGTCAATCCGCCGTTTGTTCCCACGGAGAATCCGACG
GGTTGTTACTCGCTCACATTTAATGTTGATGAAAGCTGGCTACAGGAAGGCCAGACGCGAATTATTTTTG
ATGGCGTTGGAATT
